Addgene plasmid #211163: pBiT3.1-C_CDC20:1-499
Purpose: Mammalian expression of full-length human CDC20. C-terminal HiBiT tag.
Depositing lab: Cheryl Arrowsmith. Publication: A Target Class Ligandability Evaluation of WD40 Repeat-Containing Proteins. Ackloo S, Li F, Szewczyk M, Seitova A, Loppnau P, Zeng H, Xu J, Ahmad S, Arnautova YA, Baghaie AJ, Beldar S, Bolotokova A, Centrella PA, Chau I, Clark MA, Cuozzo JW, Dehghani-Tafti S, Disch JS, Dong A, Dumas A, Feng JA, Ghiabi P, Gibson E, Gilmer J, Goldman B, Green SR, Guie MA, Guilinger JP, Harms N, Herasymenko O, Houliston S, Hutchinson A, Kearnes S, Keefe AD, Kimani SW, Kramer T, Kutera M, Kwak HA, Lento C, Li Y, Liu J, Loup J, Machado RAC, Mulhern CJ, Perveen S, Righetto GL, Riley P, Shrestha S, Sigel EA, Silva M, Sintchak MD, Slakman BL, Taylor RD, Thompson J, Torng W, Underkoffler C, von Rechenberg M, Walsh RT, Watson I, Wilson DJ, Wolf E, Yadav M, Yazdi AK, Zhang J, Zhang Y, Santhakumar V, Edwards AM, Barsyte-Lovejoy D, Schapira M, Brown PJ, Halabelian L, Arrowsmith CH. J Med Chem. 2025 Jan 23;68(2):1092-1112. doi: 10.1021/acs.jmedchem.4c02010. Epub 2024 Nov 4. PubMed 39495097.
Backbone
  Vector backbone: pBiT3.1-C
  Backbone manufacturer: Promega
  Vector type: Mammalian Expression
  Selectable markers: Neomycin (select with G418)
Growth in bacteria
  Bacterial resistance: Kanamycin, 50 μg/mL
  Growth temperature: 37°C
  Growth strain: DH5alpha
  Copy number: High Copy
Gene/Insert
  Gene/Insert name: CDC20:M1-R499
  Species: H. sapiens (human)
  Insert size (bp): 1497
  Mutation: wild type
  Entrez Gene: CDC20 (a.k.a. CDC20A, OOMD14, OZEMA14, bA276H19.3, p55CDC)
  Promoter: CMV
  Tag / fusion protein: GSSGGSSGVSGWRLFKKIS (C terminal on insert)
  Cloning method: Ligation Independent Cloning
  Sequencing primers: 5′ T7; 3′ TTGCTCAGCGGTGGCAGCAG
Resource information
  A portion of this plasmid was derived from a plasmid made by: Mammalian Gene Collection (BC010044)
Terms and licenses: Academic/Nonprofit Terms; Industry Terms: Not Available to Industry
Depositor comments: 5' Cloning Site: EcoR1 (not destroyed), 3' Cloning Site: Xho1 (not destroyed).
How to cite: pBiT3.1-C_CDC20:1-499 was a gift from Cheryl Arrowsmith (Addgene plasmid # 211163 ; http://n2t.net/addgene:211163 ; RRID:Addgene_211163)
