[The description below was written by a language model from this plasmid's Addgene catalogue record and pLannotate feature annotations shown in this document.]
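Description:
pBiT3.1-C_CDC20:1-499 is a mammalian expression plasmid built on Promega's pBiT3.1-C backbone, carrying full-length wild-type human CDC20 (residues M1–R499, a 1,497 bp insert derived from a Mammalian Gene Collection clone) fused at its C-terminus to a flexible Gly/Ser linker and the HiBiT peptide. Transcription is driven by the CMV immediate-early enhancer/promoter, followed by a chimeric β-globin/immunoglobulin intron that promotes efficient mRNA processing, and is terminated by an SV40 polyadenylation signal. A T7 promoter sits just upstream of the coding sequence and serves as a sequencing primer site. The insert was introduced by ligation-independent cloning between EcoRI and XhoI sites, both of which are retained.

The 5.8 kb plasmid replicates at high copy in E. coli from a ColE1/pUC-type origin and is selected with kanamycin through the neo (nptII) gene, which the feature table shows under a bacterial EM7 promoter next to a loxP site. The catalogue lists neomycin/G418 as the mammalian selectable marker, but the annotation shows no mammalian promoter directly upstream of neo. Instead it identifies a separate SV40 promoter-driven blasticidin S deaminase cassette with a synthetic poly(A) signal, so the record is not fully consistent on mammalian selection. The short "SET1" and large T antigen fragments are probably incidental annotation matches.

HiBiT is a small peptide that complements the LgBiT fragment to reconstitute NanoLuc luciferase, allowing luminescent quantification of the tagged protein. CDC20 is a WD40-repeat co-activator of the APC/C ubiquitin ligase, and the plasmid was deposited with a study evaluating the ligandability of WD40 repeat proteins. This fits use in cell-based assays of CDC20 levels or ligand engagement, though the record does not specify the assay.
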