Features (pLannotate 1.2.2; 17 found; start..end, strand, type, name):
     24..105     -  polyA_signal   SV40 poly(A) signal: SV40 polyadenylation signal
    128..211     -  CDS            large T antigen (fragment): large T antigen from SV40 (simian virus 40)
    276..641     +  enhancer       CMV enhancer: human cytomegalovirus immediate early enhancer
    643..842     +  promoter       CMV promoter: human cytomegalovirus (CMV) immediate early promoter
    981..1113    +  intron         chimeric intron: chimera between introns from human β-globin and immunoglobulin heavy chain genes
   1157..1175    +  promoter       T7 promoter: promoter for bacteriophage T7 RNA polymerase
   1243..2739    +  CDS            CDC20: CDC20_HUMAN - Experimental evidence at protein level: Swiss-Prot protein existence level 1. Required for full ubiquitin ligase activity of the anaphase promoting complex/cyclosome (APC/C) and may confer substrate specificity upon the complex. Is regulated by MAD2L1: in metaphase the MAD2L1-CDC20-APC/C ternary complex is inactive and in anaphase the CDC20-APC/C binary complex is active in degrading substrates. The CDC20-APC/C complex positively regulates the formation of synaptic vesicle clustering at active zone to the presynaptic membrane in postmitotic neurons. CDC20-APC/C-induced degradatio
   2835..2862    +  CDS            SET1 (fragment): solubility-enhancement tag derived from T7 phage gene 10B
   2888..3009    -  polyA_signal   SV40 poly(A) signal: SV40 polyadenylation signal
   3032..3100    -  CDS            large T antigen (fragment): large T antigen from SV40 (simian virus 40)
   3124..3157    +  protein_bind   loxP: Cre-mediated recombination occurs in the 8-bp core sequence (GCATACAT). Cre recombinase
   3167..3214    +  promoter       EM7 promoter: synthetic bacterial promoter&nbsp
   3246..4037    +  CDS            neo: KKA2_KLEPN - Also known as kan, nptII. Experimental evidence at protein level: Swiss-Prot protein existence level 1. Resistance to kanamycin, neomycin, paromomycin, ribostamycin, butirosin and gentamicin B. From Klebsiella pneumoniae.
   4198..4786    -  rep_origin     ori: high-copy-number ColE1/pMB1/pBR322/pUC origin of replication
   4912..4960    -  polyA_signal   poly(A) signal: synthetic polyadenylation signal
   4984..5382    -  CDS            BSD: blasticidin S deaminase; Aspergillus terreus BSD; confers resistance to blasticidin
   5413..5770    -  promoter       SV40 promoter: SV40 enhancer and early promoter
>Addgene plasmid #211163 | pBiT3.1-C_CDC20:1-499 | addgene full sequence | sequence record 425862 | Addgene NGS Result
AAGACGCGTTAATTAAGACGTCGGCAGTGAAAAAAATGCTTTATTTGTGAAATTTGTGATGCTATTGCTT
TATTTGTAACCATTATAAGCTGCAATAAACAAGTTAACAACAACAATTGCATTCATTTTATGTTTCAGGT
TCAGGGGGAGGTGTGGGAGGTTTTTTAAAGCAAGTAAAACCTCTACAAATGTGGTATGGCTGATTATGAT
CCGCGGCCGCAATACGTCGACGTTATCAGCTGACTTCGTACGAGAGCCTAGGATTATGGCGCGCCACTAG
TTATTAATAGTAATCAATTACGGGGTCATTAGTTCATAGCCCATATATGGAGTTCCGCGTTACATAACTT
ACGGTAAATGGCCCGCCTGGCTGACCGCCCAACGACCCCCGCCCATTGACGTCAATAATGACGTATGTTC
CCATAGTAACGCCAATAGGGACTTTCCATTGACGTCAATGGGTGGAGTATTTACGGTAAACTGCCCACTT
GGCAGTACATCAAGTGTATCATATGCCAAGTCCGCCCCCTATTGACGTCAATGACGGTAAATGGCCCGCC
TGGCATTATGCCCAGTACATGACCTTACGGGACTTTCCTACTTGGCAGTACATCTACGTATTAGTCATCG
CTATTACCATGGTGATGCGGTTTTGGCAGTACACCAATGGGCGTGGATAGCGGTTTGACTCACGGGGATT
TCCAAGTCTCCACCCCATTGACGTCAATGGGAGTTTGTTTTGGCACCAAAATCAACGGGACTTTCCAAAA
TGTCGTAATAACCCCGCCCCGTTGACGCAAATGGGCGGTAGGCGTGTACGGTGGGAGGTCTATATAAGCA
GAGCTGGTTTAGTGAACCGTCAGATCACTAGAATCTTTATTGCGGTAGTTTATCACAGTTAAATTGCTAA
CGCAGTCAGTGCTTCTGACACAACAGTCTCGAACTTAAGCTGCAGAAGTTGGTCGTGAGGCACTGGGCAG
GTAAGTATCAAGGTTACAAGACAGGTTTAAGGAGACCAATAGAAACTGGGCTTGTCGAGACAGAGAAGAC
TCTTGCGTTTCTGATAGGCACCTATTGGTCTTACTGACATCCACTTTGCCTTTCTCTCCACAGGTGTCCA
CTCCCAGTTCAATTACAGCTCTTAAGGCTAGAGTATTAATACGACTCACTATAGGGGCGATCGCAACAAG
CTTCGGGAAGATCTGGAGCTAGCGGCGGGGGATCCGGTGGGAATTCGACACCATGGCACAGTTCGCGTTC
GAGAGTGACCTGCACTCGCTGCTTCAGCTGGATGCACCCATCCCCAATGCACCCCCTGCGCGCTGGCAGC
GCAAAGCCAAGGAAGCCGCAGGCCCGGCCCCCTCACCCATGCGGGCCGCCAACCGATCCCACAGCGCCGG
CAGGACTCCGGGCCGAACTCCTGGCAAATCCAGTTCCAAGGTTCAGACCACTCCTAGCAAACCTGGCGGT
GACCGCTATATCCCCCATCGCAGTGCTGCCCAGATGGAGGTGGCCAGCTTCCTCCTGAGCAAGGAGAACC
AGCCTGAAAACAGCCAGACGCCCACCAAGAAGGAACATCAGAAAGCCTGGGCTTTGAACCTGAACGGTTT
TGATGTAGAGGAAGCCAAGATCCTTCGGCTCAGTGGAAAACCACAAAATGCGCCAGAGGGTTACCAGAAC
AGACTGAAAGTACTCTACAGCCAAAAGGCCACTCCTGGCTCCAGCCGGAAGACCTGCCGTTACATTCCTT
CCCTGCCAGACCGTATCCTGGATGCGCCTGAAATCCGAAATGACTATTACCTGAACCTTGTGGATTGGAG
TTCTGGGAATGTACTGGCCGTGGCACTGGACAACAGTGTGTACCTGTGGAGTGCAAGCTCTGGTGACATC
CTGCAGCTTTTGCAAATGGAGCAGCCTGGGGAATATATATCCTCTGTGGCCTGGATCAAAGAGGGCAACT
ACTTGGCTGTGGGCACCAGCAGTGCTGAGGTGCAGCTATGGGATGTGCAGCAGCAGAAACGGCTTCGAAA
TATGACCAGTCACTCTGCCCGAGTGGGCTCCCTAAGCTGGAACAGCTATATCCTGTCCAGTGGTTCACGT
TCTGGCCACATCCACCACCATGATGTTCGGGTAGCAGAACACCATGTGGCCACACTGAGTGGCCACAGCC
AGGAAGTGTGTGGGCTGCGCTGGGCCCCAGATGGACGACATTTGGCCAGTGGTGGTAATGATAACTTGGT
CAATGTGTGGCCTAGTGCTCCTGGAGAGGGTGGCTGGGTTCCTCTGCAGACATTCACCCAGCATCAAGGG
GCTGTCAAGGCCGTAGCATGGTGTCCCTGGCAGTCCAATGTCCTGGCAACAGGAGGGGGCACCAGTGATC
GACACATTCGCATCTGGAATGTGTGCTCTGGGGCCTGTCTGAGTGCCGTGGATGCCCATTCCCAGGTGTG
CTCCATCCTCTGGTCTCCCCATTACAAGGAGCTCATCTCAGGCCATGGCTTTGCACAGAACCAGCTAGTT
ATTTGGAAGTACCCAACCATGGCCAAGGTGGCTGAACTCAAAGGTCACACATCCCGGGTCCTGAGTCTGA
CCATGAGCCCAGATGGGGCCACAGTGGCATCCGCAGCAGCAGATGAGACCCTGAGGCTATGGCGCTGTTT
TGAGTTGGACCCTGCGCGGCGGCGGGAGCGGGAGAAGGCCAGTGCAGCCAAAAGCAGCCTCATCCACCAA
GGCATCCGCGGCTCGAGCGGTGGGAGCTCCGGTGTGAGCGGCTGGCGGCTGTTCAAGAAGATTAGCTAAG
TTTAAACGGCCGCGACTCTAGACTGCAGGCATGCAAGCTGATTTGGCTGCTGCCACCGCTGAGCAAGGCC
GCTTCGAGCAGACATGATAAGATACATTGATGAGTTTGGACAAACCACAACTAGAATGCAGTGAAAAAAA
TGCTTTATTTGTGAAATTTGTGATGCTATTGCTTTATTTGTAACCATTATAAGCTGCAATAAACAAGTTA
ACAACAACAATTGCATTCATTTTATGTTTCAGGTTCAGGGGGAGATGTGGGAGGTTTTTTTAAGCAAGTA
AAACCTCTACAAATGTGGTAAAATCTTAATTAAGACTTCTAATATAACTTCGTATAGCATACATTATACG
AAGTTATGGTTCCACTGTTGACAATTAATCATCGGCATAGTATATCGGCATAGTATAATACGACAAGGTG
AGGAACTAAACCCAGGAGGCAGATCATGATTGAACAAGATGGATTGCACGCAGGTTCTCCGGCCGCTTGG
GTGGAGAGGCTATTCGGCTATGACTGGGCACAACAGACAATCGGCTGCTCTGATGCCGCCGTGTTCCGGC
TGTCAGCGCAGGGGCGCCCGGTTCTTTTTGTCAAGACCGACCTGTCCGGTGCCCTGAATGAACTGCAGGA
CGAGGCAGCGCGGCTATCGTGGCTGGCCACGACGGGCGTTCCTTGCGCAGCTGTGCTCGACGTTGTCACT
GAAGCGGGAAGGGACTGGCTGCTATTGGGCGAAGTGCCGGGGCAGGATCTCCTGTCATCTCACCTTGCTC
CTGCCGAGAAAGTATCCATCATGGCTGATGCAATGCGGCGGCTGCATACGCTTGATCCGGCTACCTGCCC
ATTCGACCACCAAGCGAAACATCGCATCGAGCGAGCACGTACTCGGATGGAAGCCGGTCTTGTCGATCAG
GATGATCTGGACGAAGAGCATCAGGGGCTCGCGCCAGCCGAACTGTTCGCCAGGCTCAAGGCGCGCATGC
CCGACGGCGAGGATCTCGTCGTGACCCATGGCGATGCCTGCTTGCCGAATATCATGGTGGAAAATGGCCG
CTTTTCTGGATTCATCGACTGTGGCCGGCTGGGTGTGGCGGACCGCTATCAGGACATAGCGTTGGCTACC
CGTGATATTGCTGAAGAGCTTGGCGGCGAATGGGCTGACCGCTTCCTCGTGCTTTACGGTATCGCCGCTC
CCGATTCGCAGCGCATCGCCTTCTATCGCCTTCTTGACGAGTTCTTCTGATTCGAAATGACCGACCAAGC
GACGCCCAACCGGTATCAGCTCACTCAAAGGCGGTAATACGGTTATCCACAGAATCAGGGGATAACGCAG
GAAAGAACATGTGAGCAAAAGGCCAGCAAAAGGCCAGGAACCGTAAAAAGGCCGCGTTGCTGGCGTTTTT
CCATAGGCTCCGCCCCCCTGACGAGCATCACAAAAATCGACGCTCAAGTCAGAGGTGGCGAAACCCGACA
GGACTATAAAGATACCAGGCGTTTCCCCCTGGAAGCTCCCTCGTGCGCTCTCCTGTTCCGACCCTGCCGC
TTACCGGATACCTGTCCGCCTTTCTCCCTTCGGGAAGCGTGGCGCTTTCTCATAGCTCACGCTGTAGGTA
TCTCAGTTCGGTGTAGGTCGTTCGCTCCAAGCTGGGCTGTGTGCACGAACCCCCCGTTCAGCCCGACCGC
TGCGCCTTATCCGGTAACTATCGTCTTGAGTCCAACCCGGTAAGACACGACTTATCGCCACTGGCAGCAG
CCACTGGTAACAGGATTAGCAGAGCGAGGTATGTAGGCGGTGCTACAGAGTTCTTGAAGTGGTGGCCTAA
CTACGGCTACACTAGAAGGACAGTATTTGGTATCTGCGCTCTGCTGAAGCCAGTTACCTTCGGAAAAAGA
GTTGGTAGCTCTTGATCCGGCAAACAAACCACCGCTGGTAGCGGTGGTTTTTTTGTTTGCAAGCAGCAGA
TTACGCGCAGAAAAAAAGGATTTCAAGAAGATCCTTTGATCTTTTCTACGGGGTCTGACGCTCAGTGGAA
CGAAAACTCACGTTAAGGGATTTTGGTCATGAGATTATCAAAAAGGATCTTCACCTAGATCCTTTTATAG
TCCGGAATCGTCACACAAAAAACCAACACACAGATGTAATGAAAATAAAGATATTTTATTGCGGCCATCG
TGATGGCTAGAGTTTAGCCCTCCCACACATAACCAGAGGGCAGCAATTCACGAATCCCAACTGCCGTCGG
CTGTCCATCACTGTCCTTCACTATGGCTTTGATCCCAGGATGCAGATCGAGAAGCACCTGTCGGCACCGT
CCGCAGGGGCTCAAGATGCCCCTGTTCTCATTTCCGATCGCGACGATACAAGTCAGGTTGCCAGCTGCCG
CAGCAGCAGCAGTGCCCAGCACCACGAGTTCTGCACAAGGTCCCCCAGTAAAATGATATACATTGACACC
AGTGAAGATGCGGCCGTCGCTAGAGAGAGCTGCGCTGGCGACGCTGTAGTCTTCAGAGATGGGGATGCTG
TTGATTGTAGCCGTTGCTCTTTCAATGAGGGTGGATTCTTCTTGAGACAAAGGCTTGGCCATGGTGGCGC
TAGTGTCAGAAGAATCGAGCTTTTTGCAAAAGCCTAGGCCTCCAAAAAAGCCTCCTCACTACTTCTGGAA
TAGCTCAGAGGCCGAGGCGGCCTCGGCCTCTGCATAAATAAAAAAAATTAGTCAGCCATGGGGCGGAGAA
TGGGCGGAACTGGGCGGAGTTAGGGGCGGGATGGGCGGAGTTAGGGGCGGGACTATGGTTGCTGACTAAT
TGAGATGCATGCTTTGCATACTTCTGCCTGCTGGGGAGCCTGGGGACTTTCCACACCTGGTTGCTGACTA
ATTGAGATGCATGCTTTGCATACTTCTGCCTGCTGGGGAGCCTGGGGACTTTCCACACCCTAACTGACAC
ACATTCCACAGCTGGTTCTTTCCGCCTCAGAAGGTACCTAACCAAGTTCCTCTTTCAGAGGTTATTTCAG
GCCATGGTGCTGCGC
