>Addgene plasmid #211163 | pBiT3.1-C_CDC20:1-499 | depositor partial sequence | sequence record 411804 | Insert sequence
ATGGCACAGTTCGCGTTCGAGAGTGACCTGCACTCGCTGCTTCAGCTGGATGCACCCATCCCCAATGCAC
CCCCTGCGCGCTGGCAGCGCAAAGCCAAGGAAGCCGCAGGCCCGGCCCCCTCACCCATGCGGGCCGCCAA
CCGATCCCACAGCGCCGGCAGGACTCCGGGCCGAACTCCTGGCAAATCCAGTTCCAAGGTTCAGACCACT
CCTAGCAAACCTGGCGGTGACCGCTATATCCCCCATCGCAGTGCTGCCCAGATGGAGGTGGCCAGCTTCC
TCCTGAGCAAGGAGAACCAGCCTGAAAACAGCCAGACGCCCACCAAGAAGGAACATCAGAAAGCCTGGGC
TTTGAACCTGAACGGTTTTGATGTAGAGGAAGCCAAGATCCTTCGGCTCAGTGGAAAACCACAAAATGCG
CCAGAGGGTTACCAGAACAGACTGAAAGTACTCTACAGCCAAAAGGCCACTCCTGGCTCCAGCCGGAAGA
CCTGCCGTTACATTCCTTCCCTGCCAGACCGTATCCTGGATGCGCCTGAAATCCGAAATGACTATTACCT
GAACCTTGTGGATTGGAGTTCTGGGAATGTACTGGCCGTGGCACTGGACAACAGTGTGTACCTGTGGAGT
GCAAGCTCTGGTGACATCCTGCAGCTTTTGCAAATGGAGCAGCCTGGGGAATATATATCCTCTGTGGCCT
GGATCAAAGAGGGCAACTACTTGGCTGTGGGCACCAGCAGTGCTGAGGTGCAGCTATGGGATGTGCAGCA
GCAGAAACGGCTTCGAAATATGACCAGTCACTCTGCCCGAGTGGGCTCCCTAAGCTGGAACAGCTATATC
CTGTCCAGTGGTTCACGTTCTGGCCACATCCACCACCATGATGTTCGGGTAGCAGAACACCATGTGGCCA
CACTGAGTGGCCACAGCCAGGAAGTGTGTGGGCTGCGCTGGGCCCCAGATGGACGACATTTGGCCAGTGG
TGGTAATGATAACTTGGTCAATGTGTGGCCTAGTGCTCCTGGAGAGGGTGGCTGGGTTCCTCTGCAGACA
TTCACCCAGCATCAAGGGGCTGTCAAGGCCGTAGCATGGTGTCCCTGGCAGTCCAATGTCCTGGCAACAG
GAGGGGGCACCAGTGATCGACACATTCGCATCTGGAATGTGTGCTCTGGGGCCTGTCTGAGTGCCGTGGA
TGCCCATTCCCAGGTGTGCTCCATCCTCTGGTCTCCCCATTACAAGGAGCTCATCTCAGGCCATGGCTTT
GCACAGAACCAGCTAGTTATTTGGAAGTACCCAACCATGGCCAAGGTGGCTGAACTCAAAGGTCACACAT
CCCGGGTCCTGAGTCTGACCATGAGCCCAGATGGGGCCACAGTGGCATCCGCAGCAGCAGATGAGACCCT
GAGGCTATGGCGCTGTTTTGAGTTGGACCCTGCGCGGCGGCGGGAGCGGGAGAAGGCCAGTGCAGCCAAA
AGCAGCCTCATCCACCAAGGCATCCGC
